>Addgene plasmid #71565 | pJK277 | depositor full sequence | sequence record 129503 | pJK277 sequence 6951 bps
CTGCATTAATGAATCGGCCAACGCGCGGGGAGAGGCGGTTTGCGTATTGGGCGCTCTTCCGCTTCCTCGC
TCACTGACTCGCTGCGCTCGGTCGTTCGGCTGCGGCGAGCGGTATCAGCTCACTCAAAGGCGGTAATACG
GTTATCCACAGAATCAGGGGATAACGCAGGAAAGAACATGTGAGCAAAAGGCCAGCAAAAGCCCAGGAAC
CGTAAAAAGGCCGCGTTGCTGGCGTTTTTCCATAGGCTCCGCCCCCCTGACGAGCATCACAAAAATCGAC
GCTCAAGTCAGAGGTGGCGAAACCCGACAGGACTATAAAGATACCAGGCGTTTCCCCCTGGAAGCTCCCT
CGTGCGCTCTCCTGTTCCGACCCTGCCGCTTACCGGATACCTGTCCGCCTTTCTCCCTTCGGGAAGCGTG
GCGCTTTCTCATAGCTCACGCTGTAGGTATCTCAGTTCGGTGTAGGTCGTTCGCTCCAAGCTGGGCTGTG
TGCACGAACCCCCCGTTCAGCCCGACCGCTGCGCCTTATCCGGTAACTATCGTCTTGAGTCCAACCCGGT
AAGACACGACTTATCGCCACTGGCAGCAGCCACTGGTAACAGGATTAGCAGAGCGAGGTATGTAGGCGGT
GCTACAGAGTTCTTGAAGTGGTGGCCTAACTACGGCTACACTAGAAGGACAGTATTTGGTATCTGCGCTC
TGCTGAAGCCAGTTACCTTCGGAAAAAGAGTTGGTAGCTCTTGATCCGGCAAACAAACCACCGCTGGTAG
CGGTGGTTTTTTTGTTTGCAAGCAGCAGATTACGCGCAGAAAAAAAGGATCTCAAGAAGATCCTTTGATC
TTTTCTACGGGGTCTGACGCTCAGTGGAACGAAAACTCACGTTAAGGGATTTTGGTCATGAGATTATCAA
AAAGGATCTTCACCTAGATCCTTTTAAATTAAAAATGAAGTTTTAAATCAATCTAAAGTATATATGAGTA
AACTTGGTCTGACAGTTACCAATGCTTAATCAGTGAGGCACCTATCTCAGCGATCTGTCTATTTCGTTCA
TCCATAGTTGCCTGACTCCCCGTCGTGTAGATAACTACGATACGGGAGCGCTTACCATCTGGCCCCAGTG
CTGCAATGATACCGCGAGACCCACGCTCACCGGCTCCAGATTTATCAGCAATAAACCAGCCAGCCGGAAG
GGCCGAGCGCAGAAGTGGTCCTGCAACTTTATCCGCCTCCATTCAGTCTATTAATTGTTGCCGGGAAGCT
AGAGTAAGTAGTTCGCCAGTTAATAGTTTGCGCAACGTTGTTGGCATTGCTACAGGCATCGTGGTGTCAC
TCTCGTCGTTTGGTATGGCTTCATTCAGCTCCGGTTCCCAACGATCAAGGCGAGTTACATGATCCCCCAT
GTTGTGCAAAAAAGCGGTTAGCTCCTTCGGTCCTCCGATCGTTGTCAGAAGTAAGTTGGCCGCAGTGTTA
TCACTCATGGTTATGGCAGCACTGCATAATTCTCTTACTGTCATGCCATCCGTAAGATGCTTTTCTGTGA
CTGGTGAGTACTCAACCAAGTCATTCTGAGAATAGTGTATGCGGCGACCGAGTTGCTCTTGCCCGGCGTC
AATACGGGATAATAGTGTATCACATAGCAGAACTTTAAAAGTGCTCATCATTGGAAAACGTTCTTCGGGG
CGAAAACTCTCAAGGATCTTACCGCTGTTGAGATCCAGTTCGATGTAACCCACTCGTGCACCCAACTGAT
CTTCAGCATCTTTTACTTTCACCAGCGTTTCTGGGTGAGCAAAAACAGGAAGGCAAAATGCCGCAAAAAA
GGGAATAAGGGCGACACGGAAATGTTGAATACTCATACTCTTCCTTTTTCAATGGGTAATAACTGATATA
ATTAAATTGAAGCTCTAATTTGTGAGTTTAGTATACATGCATTTACTTATAATACAGTTTTTTAGTTTTG
CTGGCCGCATCTTCTCAAATATGCTTCCCAGCCTGCTTTTCTGTAACGTTCACCCTCTACCTTAGCATCC
CTTCCCTTTGCAAATAGTCCTCTTCCAACAATAATAATGTCAGATCCTGTAGAGACCACATCATCCACGG
TTCTATACTGTTGACCCAATGCGTCTCCCTTGTCATCTAAACCCACACCGGGTGTCATAATCAACCAATC
GTAACCTTCATCTCTTCCACCCATGTCTCTTTGAGCAATAAAGCCGATAACAAAATCTTTGTCGCTCTTC
GCAATGTCAACAGTACCCTTAGTATATTCTCCAGTAGATAGGGAGCCCTTGCATGACAATTCTGCTAACA
TCAAAAGGCCTCTAGGTTCCTTTGTTACTTCTTCTGCCGCCTGCTTCAAACCGCTAACAATACCTGGGCC
CACCACACCGTGTGCATTCGTAATGTCTGCCCATTCTGCTATTCTGTATACACCCGCAGAGTACTGCAAT
TTGACTGTATTACCAATGTCAGCAAATTTTCTGTCTTCGAAGAGTAAAAAATTGTACTTGGCGGATAATG
CCTTTAGCGGCTTAACTGTGCCCTCCATGGAAAAATCAGTCAAGATATCCACATGTGTTTTTAGTAAACA
AATTTTGGGACCTAATGCTTCAACTAACTCCAGTAATTCCTTGGTGGTACGAACATCCAATGAAGCACAC
AAGTTTGTTTGCTTTTCGTGCATGATATTAAATAGCTTGGCAGCAACAGGACTAGGATGAGTAGCAGCAC
GTTCCTTATATGTAGCTTTCGACATGATTTATCTTCGTTTCCTGCAGGTTTTTGTTCTGTGCAGTTGGGT
TAAGAATACTGGGCAATTTCATGTTTCTTCAACACTACATATGCGTATATATACCAATCTAAGTCTGTGC
TCCTTCCTTCGTTCTTCCTTCTGTTCGGAGATTACCGAATCAAAAAAATTTCAAAGAAACCGAAATCAAA
AAAAAGAATAAAAAAAAAATGATGAATTGAATTGAAAAGCTAGCTTATCGATGATAAGCTGTCAAAGATG
AGAATTAATTCCACGGACTATAGACTATACTAGATACTCCGTCTACTGTACGATACACTTCCGCTCAGGT
CCTTGTCCTTTAACGAGGCCTTACCACTCTTTTGTTACTCTATTGATCCAGCTCAGCAAAGGCAGTGTGA
TCTAAGATTCTATCTTCGCGATGTAGTAAAACTAGCTAGACCGAGAAAGAGACTAGAAATGCAAAAGGCA
CTTCTACAATGGCTGCCATCATTATTATCCGATGTGACGCTGCAGCTTCTCAATGATATTCGAATACGCT
TTGAGGAGATACAGCCTAATATCCGACAAACTGTTTTACAGATTTACGATCGTACTTGTTACCCATCATT
GAATTTTGAACATCCGAACCTGGGAGTTTTCCCTGAAACAGATAGTATATTTGAACCTGTATAATAATAT
ATAGTCTAGCGCTTTACGGAAGACAATGTATGTATTTCGGTTCCTGGAGAAACTATTGCATCTATTGCAT
AGGTAATCTTGCACGTCGCATCCCCGGTTCATTTTCTGCGTTTCCATCTTGCACTTCAATAGCATATCTT
TGTTAACGAAGCATCTGTGCTTCATTTTGTAGAACAAAAATGCAACGCGAGAGCGCTAATTTTTCAAACA
AAGAATCTGAGCTGCATTTTTACAGAACAGAAATGCAACGCGAAAGCGCTATTTTACCAACGAAGAATCT
GTGCTTCATTTTTGTAAAACAAAAATGCAACGCGACGAGAGCGCTAATTTTTCAAACAAAGAATCTGAGC
TGCATTTTTACAGAACAGAAATGCAACGCGAGAGCGCTATTTTACCAACAAAGAATCTATACTTCTTTTT
TGTTCTACAAAAATGCATCCCGAGAGCGCTATTTTTCTAACAAAGCATCTTAGATTACTTTTTTTCTCCT
TTGTGCGCTCTATAATGCAGTCTCTTGATAACTTTTTGCACTGTAGGTCCGTTAAGGTTAGAAGAAGGCT
ACTTTGGTGTCTATTTTCTCTTCCATAAAAAAAGCCTGACTCCACTTCCCGCGTTTACTGATTACTAGCG
AAGCTGCGGGTGCATTTTTTCAAGATAAAGGCATCCCCGATTATATTCTATACCGATGTGGATTGCGCAT
ACTTTGTGAACAGAAAGTGATAGCGTTGATGATTCTTCATTGGTCAGAAAATTATGAACGGTTTCTTCTA
TTTTGTCTCTATATACTACGTATAGGAAATGTTTACATTTTCGTATTGTTTTCGATTCACTCTATGAATA
GTTCTTACTACAATTTTTTTGTCTAAAGAGTAATACTAGAGATAAACATAAAAAATGTAGAGGTCGAGTT
TAGATGCAAGTTCAAGGAGCGAAAGGTGGATGGGTAGGTTATATAGGGATATAGCACAGAGATATATAGC
AAAGAGATACTTTTGAGCAATGTTTGTGGAAGCGGTATTCGCAATGGGAAGCTCC
[37 nt withheld, positions 4466-4502]
A
[37 nt withheld, positions 4504-4540]
ATTTTGTTAAAATTCGCGTTAAATTTTTGTTAAATCAGCTCATTTTTTAACGAATAGCCCGAAATCGGCA
AAATCCCTTATAAATCAAAAGAATAGACCGAGATAGGGTTGAGTGTTGTTCCAGTTTCCAACAAGAGTCC
ACTATTAAAGAACGTGGACTCCAACGTCAAAGGGCGAAAAAGG
[39 nt withheld, positions 4724-4762]
T
[35 nt withheld, positions 4764-4798]
GTAAATCGGAAGGGTAAACGGATGCCCCCATTTAGAGCTTGACGGGGAAAGCCGGCG
[41 nt withheld, positions 4856-4896]
GGCTAGGGCGGTGGGAAGTGTAGGGGTCACGCTGGGCGTAACCACCACACCCGCCGCGCTTAATGGGGCG
CTACAGGGCGCGTGGGGATGATCCACTAGTACGGATTAGAAGCCGCCGAGCGGGTGACAGCCCTCCGAAG
GAAGACTCTCCTCCGTGCGTCCTCGTCCTCACCGGTCGCGTTCCTGAAACGCAGATGTGCCTCGCGCCGC
ACTGCTCCGAACAATAAAGATTCTACAATACTAGCTTTTATGGTTATGAAGAGGAAAAATTGGCAGTAAC
CTGGCCCCACAAACCTTCAAATGAACGAATCAAATTAACAACCATAGGATGATAATGCGATTAGTTTTTT
AGCCTTATTTCTGGGGTAATTAATCAGCGAAGCGATGATTTTTGATCTATTAACAGATATATAAATGCAA
AAACTGCATTAACCACTTTAACTAATACTTTCAACATTTTCGGTTTGTATTACTTCTTATTCAAATGTAA
TAAAAGTATCAACAAAAAATTGTTAATATACCTCTATACTTTAACGTCAAGGAGAAAAAACCCCGGATCG
GACTACTAGCAGCTGTAATACGACTCACTATAGGGAATATTAAGCTTGGTACCGAGCTCGGATCCACAAT
GGCGGTTTCTTCTCCAGATGCCACAGAAAAGCTTAATCAAGCTTCGCCTCTCGTCAATGGCGTCCAAAAG
AATCAAGAAGAATTCGACCCAAGTGCCCCTCCTCCATTCAAGGTGGCTGACATCAGAGCTGCAATTCCCA
GCCATTGCTGGGTCAAGAATCCATGGAGGTCTCTCAGCTACGTCCTCAGGGACATTCTGGTAATTTCCTC
ATTGGTCGCCATCGCTGTTATCTTCAAAACCAGTTCATGGGTTTGGCCGATTTACTGGATTGCACAAGGC
ACAATGTTCTGGGCAATCTTTGTTCTTGGTCATGATTGTGGCCATGGAAGCTTTTCAGACAACCCTAATC
TCAATAGCGTCGTGGGCCACATTTTGCATTCTTCGATTCTCGTACCCTACCATGGGTGGAGAATCAGCCA
CAGGACCCATCATCAAAATCATGGTCATGTCGAAAATGATGAATCATGGGTTCCGTTGACCGAAAAGACT
TACAACACATTGGATGCTTCCACCAAACTACTCAGATTCAAAGTCCCTTTTCCCTTATTTGCCTACCCAT
TGTACTTGTGGTATAGGAGCCCAGGCAAATCAGGGTCACATTTCAACCCGTATAGTGATATGTTCTCCCC
CAATGAAAGAAGTTATATTGTGACATCTACTTTATGTTGGTCTCTAATGGTAGCCAATCTGGTATTTTTG
TCAATTGTTATTGGCCCAACTCTATTGTTCAACCTCTATGGCATTCCTTATTTGATATTCGTTATGTGGT
TGGATTTTGTCACTTATTTGCATCACCACGGCCATGAGCAAAAACTTCCTTGGTATCGTGGCAAAGAATG
GAGCTACCTAAGGGGAGGATTAACAACCGTTGATCGAGATTATGGAATATTCAATAACATCCATCATGAC
ATAGGCACCCATGTCATCCATCATCTTTTCCCACAAATCCCACATTATCATCTGATTGAAGCGACAATGG
CGGCAAAGTCTGTGCTTGGGAATTACTACCGAGAGCCAAAAAAGTCTGGCTGGATACCGGTTCACTTAAT
GGATAACTTGGTGAAAAGCGTCAAACAAGATCATTATGTTAGTGATGCGGGTGAAGTCGTTTACTATCAA
ACTGATTATCGAATGATTGGGAAGAAAATTGAGTGATTTTCTAGAGGGCCGCATCATGTAATTAGTTATG
TCACGCTTACATTCACGCCCTCCCCCCACATCCGCTCTAACCGAAAAGGAAGGAGTTAGACAACCTGAAG
TCTAGGTCCCTATTTATTTTTTTATAGTTATGTTAGTATTAAGAACGTTATTTATATTTCAAATTTTTCT
TTTTTTTCTGTACAGACGCGTGTACGCATGTAACATTATACTGAAAACCTTGCTTGAGAAGGTTTTGGGA
CGCTCGAAGGCTTTAATTTGCGGCC
Features (pLannotate 1.2.2; 13 found; start..end, strand, type, name):
      1..54      -  CDS            lacI (fragment): lac repressor; lacI; The lac repressor binds to the lac operator to inhibit transcription in E. coli. This inhibition can be relieved by adding lactose or isopropyl-β-D-thiogalactopyranoside (IPTG).
    237..825     -  rep_origin     ori: high-copy-number ColE1/pMB1/pBR322/pUC origin of replication
    996..1856    -  CDS            AmpR: β-lactamase; bla; confers resistance to ampicillin, carbenicillin, and related antibiotics
   1857..1873    -  promoter       AmpR promoter (fragment): bla
   1952..2755    -  CDS            URA3: orotidine-5'-phosphate decarboxylase, required for uracil biosynthesis; S. cerevisiae URA3; yeast auxotrophic marker, counterselectable with 5-fluoroorotic acid (5-FOA)
   2756..2971    -  promoter       URA3 promoter: S. cerevisiae URA3
   2996..3421    +  CDS            RAF1 (fragment): RAF_YEAST - Experimental evidence at transcript level: Swiss-Prot protein existence level 2. Antagonizes transcriptional repression of recombinase FLP by REP1-REP2. May play a role in plasmid partitioning. From Saccharomyces cerevisiae (strain ATCC 204508 / S288c) (Baker's yeast).
   3575..4455    -  rep_origin     2μ ori: yeast 2μ plasmid origin of replication
   4524..4979    -  rep_origin     f1 ori (sequence partly withheld): f1 bacteriophage origin of replication; arrow indicates direction of (+) strand synthesis
   4998..5440    +  promoter       GAL1 promoter: S. cerevisiae GAL1; inducible promoter, regulated by Gal4
   5472..5490    +  promoter       T7 promoter: promoter for bacteriophage T7 RNA polymerase
   5585..6652    +  CDS            FAD3 (fragment): FAD3E_ARATH - Experimental evidence at protein level: Swiss-Prot protein existence level 1. Microsomal (ER) omega-3 fatty acid desaturase introduces the third double bond in the biosynthesis of 18:3 fatty acids, important constituents of plant membranes. It is thought to use cytochrome b5 as an electron donor and to act on fatty acids esterified to phosphatidylcholine and, possibly, other phospholipids. From Arabidopsis thaliana (Mouse-ear cress).
   6700..6947    +  terminator     CYC1 terminator: S. cerevisiae CYC1; transcription terminator for CYC1
