[The description below was written by a language model from this plasmid's Addgene catalogue record and pLannotate feature annotations shown in this document.]
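Description:
pJK277 is a yeast episomal expression plasmid built on the Invitrogen pYES2 backbone, carrying the coding sequence for the delta15 (omega-3) fatty acid desaturase FAD3 from the plant Crepis alpina. It is an E. coli–Saccharomyces cerevisiae shuttle vector of 6,951 bp. A high-copy ColE1/pUC-type origin and the AmpR β-lactamase gene allow propagation and ampicillin selection in bacteria. The 2μ origin, with an adjacent fragment of 2μ plasmid sequence annotated as RAF1, supports multicopy maintenance in yeast. URA3, under its own promoter, complements uracil auxotrophy and can be counterselected with 5-FOA. An f1 origin for single-stranded DNA production and a short residual lacI fragment are also present as backbone remnants.

The desaturase insert was cloned between BamHI and XbaI sites, both retained, downstream of the GAL1 promoter and upstream of the CYC1 terminator, so its transcription in yeast is galactose-inducible through Gal4. A T7 promoter lies between GAL1 and the insert; it serves as the 5′ sequencing primer site and could in principle drive in vitro transcription. The automated annotation labels the open reading frame as a fragment matching Arabidopsis thaliana FAD3, which reflects homology to the database entry rather than the actual source; the catalogue record specifies Crepis alpina. No epitope tag or reporter is annotated. Enzymes of this class are ER-resident desaturases that introduce the third double bond into 18-carbon fatty acids. The plasmid is intended for heterologous production of the enzyme in yeast, and comes from a study of Crepis alpina desaturases connected with crepenynic acid biosynthesis.
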