Addgene plasmid #71565: pJK277
Purpose: Produces Crepis alpina delta15 fatty acid desaturase (FAD3) in yeast
Depositing lab: T. J. Kappock. Depositing organization: Washington University in Saint Louis. Publication: Cloning and transcriptional analysis of Crepis alpina fatty acid desaturases affecting the biosynthesis of crepenynic acid. Nam JW, Kappock TJ. J Exp Bot. 2007;58(6):1421-32. Epub 2007 Feb 27. 10.1093/jxb/erm005 PubMed 17329262.
Backbone
  Vector backbone: pYES2
  Backbone manufacturer: Invitrogen
  Backbone size w/o insert (bp): 5857
  Total vector size (bp): 6951
  Vector type: Bacterial Expression, Yeast Expression
  Selectable markers: URA3
Growth in bacteria
  Bacterial resistance: Ampicillin, 100 μg/mL
  Growth temperature: 37°C
  Growth strain: DH5alpha
  Copy number: Unknown
Gene/Insert
  Gene/Insert name: delta15 fatty acid desaturase (alt names: FAD3; Fad3; omega-3 fatty acid desaturase)
  Species: Crepis alpina
  GenBank ID: DQ176017 ABA55806
  Promoter: GAL1
  Cloning method: Restriction Enzyme; 5′ cloning site BamHI (not destroyed); 3′ cloning site XbaI (not destroyed)
  Sequencing primers: 5′ T7 promoter; 3′ CYC1 terminator
Terms and licenses: Academic/Nonprofit Terms; Industry Terms: Not Available to Industry
How to cite: pJK277 was a gift from T. J. Kappock (Addgene plasmid # 71565 ; http://n2t.net/addgene:71565 ; RRID:Addgene_71565)
