>Addgene plasmid #71565 | pJK277 | addgene partial sequence | sequence record 133912 | CYC1 5'-GCGTGAATGTAAGCGTGAC-3'
AAATCACTCAATTTTCTTCCCAATCATTCGATAATCAGTTTGATAGTAAACGACTTCACCCGCATCACTA
ACATAATGATCTTGTTTGACGCTTTTCACCAAGTTATCCATTAAGTGAACCGGTATCCAGCCAGACTTTT
TTGGCTCTCGGTAGTAATTCCCAAGCACAGACTTTGCCGCCATTGTCGCTTCAATCAGATGATAATGTGG
GATTTGTGGGAAAAGATGATGGATGACATGGGTGCCTATGTCATGATGGATGTTATTGAATATTCCATAA
TCTCGATCAACGGTTGTTAATCCTCCCCTTAGGTAGCTCCATTCTTTGCCACGATACCAAGGAAGTTTTT
GCTCATGGCCGTGGTGATGCAAATAAGTGACAAAATCCAACCACATAACGAATATCAAATAAGGAATGCC
ATAGAGGTTGAACAATAGAGTTGGGCCAATAACAATTGACAAAAATACCAGATTGGCTACCATTAGAGAC
CAACATAAAGTAGATGTCACAATATAACTTCTTTCATTGGGGGAGAACATATCACTATACGGGTTGAAAT
GTGACCCTGATTTGCCTGGGCTCCTATACCACAAGTACAATGGGTAGGCAAATAAGGGAAAAGGGACTTT
GAATCTGAGTAGTTTGGTGGAAGCATCCAATGTGTTGTAAGTCTTTTCGGTCAACGGAACCCATGATTCA
TCATTTTCGACATGACCATGATTTTGATGATGGGTCCTGTGGCTGATTCTCCACCCATGGTAGGGTACGA
GAATCGAAGAATGCAAAATGTGGCCCACGACGCTATTGAGATTAGGGTTGTCTGAAAAGCTTCCATGGCC
ACAATCATGACCAAGAACAAAGATTGCCCAGAACATTGTGCCTTGTGCAATCCAGTAAATCGGCCAAACC
CATGAACTGGTTTTGAAGATAACAGCGATGGCGACCAATGAGGAAATTACCAGAATGTCCCTGAGGACGT
AGCTGAGAGACCTCCATGGATTCTTGACCCAGCAATGGCTGGGAATTGCAGCTCTGATGTCAGCCACCTT
GAATGGAGGAGGGGCACTTGGGTCGAATTCTTCTTGATTC
