>Addgene plasmid #71565 | pJK277 | addgene partial sequence | sequence record 134865 | T7 5'-TAATACGACTCACTATAGGG-3'
ATGGCGGTTTCTTCTCCAGATGCCACAGAAAAGCTTAATCAAGCTTCGCCTCTCGTCAATGGCGTCCAAA
AGAATCAAGAAGAATTCGACCCAAGTGCCCCTCCTCCATTCAAGGTGGCTGACATCAGAGCTGCAATTCC
CAGCCATTGCTGGGTCAAGAATCCATGGAGGTCTCTCAGCTACGTCCTCAGGGACATTCTGGTAATTTCC
TCATTGGTCGCCATCGCTGTTATCTTCAAAACCAGTTCATGGGTTTGGCCGATTTACTGGATTGCACAAG
GCACAATGTTCTGGGCAATCTTTGTTCTTGGTCATGATTGTGGCCATGGAAGCTTTTCAGACAACCCTAA
TCTCAATAGCGTCGTGGGCCACATTTTGCATTCTTCGATTCTCGTACCCTACCATGGGTGGAGAATCAGC
CACAGGACCCATCATCAAAATCATGGTCATGTCGAAAATGATGAATCATGGGTTCCGTTGACCGAAAAGA
CTTACAACACATTGGATGCTTCCACCAAACTACTCAGATTCAAAGTCCCTTTTCCCTTATTTGCCTACCC
ATTGTACTTGTGGTATAGGAGCCCAGGCAAATCAGGGTCACATTTCAACCCGTATAGTGATATGTTCTCC
CCCAATGAAAGAAGTTATATTGTGACATCTACTTTATGTTGGTCTCTAATGGTAGCCAATCTGGTATTTT
TGTCAATTGTTATTGGCCCAACTCTATTGTTCAACCTCTATGGCATTCCTTATTTGATATTCGTTATGTG
GTTGGATTTTGTCACTTATTTGCATCACCACGGCCATGAGCAAAAACTTCCTTGGTATCGTGGCAAAGAA
TGGAGCTACCTAAGGGGAGGATTAACAACCGTTGATCGAGATTATGGAATATTCAATAACATCCATCATG
ACATAGGCACCCATGTCATCCATCATCTTTTCCCACAAATCCCACATTATCATCTGATTGAAGCGACAAT
GGCGGCAAAGTCTGTGCTTGGGAATTACTACCGAGAGCCAAAAAAGTCTGGCTGGATACCGGTTCACTTA
ATGGATAACTTGGTGAAAA
